>Addgene plasmid #234687 | p366_DG | addgene full sequence | sequence record 471237 | Addgene NGS Result
TTGAGATCCTTTTTTTCTGCGCGTAATCTGCTGCTTGCAAACAAAAAAACCACCGCTACCAGCGGTGGTT
TGTTTGCCGGATCAAGAGCTACCAACTCTTTTTCCGAAGGTAACTGGCTTCAGCAGAGCGCAGATACCAA
ATACTGTCCTTCTAGTGTAGCCGTAGTTAGGCCACCACTTCAAGAACTCTGTAGCACCGCCTACATACCT
CGCTCTGCTAATCCTGTTACCAGTGGCTGCTGCCAGTGGCGATAAGTCGTGTCTTACCGGGTTGGACTCA
AGACGATAGTTACCGGATAAGGCGCAGCGGTCGGGCTGAACGGGGGGTTCGTGCACACAGCCCAGCTTGG
AGCGAACGACCTACACCGAACTGAGATACCTACAGCGTGAGCTATGAGAAAGCGCCACGCTTCCCGAAGG
GAGAAAGGCGGACAGGTATCCGGTAAGCGGCAGGGTCGGAACAGGAGAGCGCACGAGGGAGCTTCCAGGG
GGAAACGCCTGGTATCTTTATAGTCCTGTCGGGTTTCGCCACCTCTGACTTGAGCGTCGATTTTTGTGAT
GCTCGTCAGGGGGGCGGAGCCTATGGAAAAACGCCAGCAACGCGGCCTTTTTACGGTTCCTGGCCTTTTG
CTGGCCTTTTGCTCACATGTTCTTTCCTGCGTTATCCCCTGATTCTGTGGATAACCGTATTACCGCCTTT
GAGTGAGCTGATACCGCTCGCCGCAGCCGAACGACCGAGCGCAGCGAGTCAGTGAGCGAGGAAGCGGAAG
AGCGCCTGATGCGGTATTTTCTCCTTACGCATCTGTGCGGTATTTCACACCGCAATGGTGCACTCTCAGT
ACAATCTGCTCTGATGCCGCATAGTTAAGCCAGTATACACTCCGCTATCGCTACGTGACTGGGTCATGGC
TGCGCCCCGACACCCGCCAACACCCGCTGACGCGCCCTGACGGGCTTGTCTGCTCCCGGCATCCGCTTAC
AGACAAGCTGTGACCGTCTCCGGGAGCTGCATGTGTCAGAGGTTTTCACCGTCATCACCGAAACGCGCGA
GGCAGCTGCGGTAAAGCTCATCAGCGTGGTCGTGAAGCGATTCACAGATGTCTGCCTGTTCATCCGCGTC
CAGCTCGTTGAGTTTCTCCAGAAGCGTTAATGTCTGGCTTCTGATAAAGCGGGCCATGTTAAGGGCGGTT
TTTTCCTGTTTGGTCACTGATGCCTCCGTGTAAGGGGGATTTCTGTTCATGGGGGTAATGATACCGATGA
AACGAGAGAGGATGCTCACGATACGGGTTACTGATGATGAACATGCCCGGTTACTGGAACGTTGTGAGGG
TAAACAACTGGCGGTATGGATGCGGCGGGACCAGAGAAAAATCACTCAGGGTCAATGCCAGCGCTTCGTT
AATACAGATGTAGGTGTTCCACAGGGTAGCCAGCAGCATCCTGCGATGCAGATCCGGAACATAATGGTGC
AGGGCGCTGACTTCCGCGTTTCCAGACTTTACGAAACACGGAAACCGAAGACCATTCATGTTGTTGCTCA
GGTCGCAGACGTTTTGCAGCAGCAGTCGCTTCACGTTCGCTCGCGTATCGGTGATTCATTCTGCTAACCA
GTAAGGCAACCCCGCCAGCCTAGCCGGGTCCTCAACGACAGGAGCACGATCATGCGCACCCGTGGGGCCG
CCATGCCGGCGATAATGGCCTGCTTCTCGCCGAAACGTTTGGTGGCGGGACCAGTGACGAAGGCTTGAGC
GAGGGCGTGCAAGATTCCGAATACCGCAAGCGACAGGCCGATCATCGTCGCGCTCCAGCGAAAGCGGTCC
TCGCCGAAAATGACCCAGAGCGCTGCCGGCACCTGTCCTACGAGTTGCATGATAAAGAAGACAGTCATAA
GTGCGGCGACGATAGTCATGCCCCGCGCCCACCGGAAGGAGCTGACTGGGTTGAAGGCTCTCAAGGGCAT
CGGTCGAGATCCCGGTGCCTAATGAGTGAGCTAACTTACATTAATTGCGTTGCGCTCACTGCCCGCTTTC
CAGTCGGGAAACCTGTCGTGCCAGCTGCATTAATGAATCGGCCAACGCGCGGGGAGAGGCGGTTTGCGTA
TTGGGCGCCAGGGTGGTTTTTCTTTTCACCAGTGAGACGGGCAACAGCTGATTGCCCTTCACCGCCTGGC
CCTGAGAGAGTTGCAGCAAGCGGTCCACGCTGGTTTGCCCCAGCAGGCGAAAATCCTGTTTGATGGTGGT
TAACGGCGGGATATAACATGAGCTGTCTTCGGTATCGTCGTATCCCACTACCGAGATATCCGCACCAACG
CGCAGCCCGGACTCGGTAATGGCGCGCATTGCGCCCAGCGCCATCTGATCGTTGGCAACCAGCATCGCAG
TGGGAACGATGCCCTCATTCAGCATTTGCATGGTTTGTTGAAAACCGGACATGGCACTCCAGTCGCCTTC
CCGTTCCGCTATCGGCTGAATTTGATTGCGAGTGAGATATTTATGCCAGCCAGCCAGACGCAGACGCGCC
GAGACAGAACTTAATGGGCCCGCTAACAGCGCGATTTGCTGGTGACCCAATGCGACCAGATGCTCCACGC
CCAGTCGCGTACCGTCTTCATGGGAGAAAATAATACTGTTGATGGGTGTCTGGTCAGAGACATCAAGAAA
TAACGCCGGAACATTAGTGCAGGCAGCTTCCACAGCAATGGCATCCTGGTCATCCAGCGGATAGTTAATG
ATCAGCCCACTGACGCGTTGCGCGAGAAGATTGTGCACCGCCGCTTTACAGGCTTCGACGCCGCTTCGTT
CTACCATCGACACCACCACGCTGGCACCCAGTTGATCGGCGCGAGATTTAATCGCCGCGACAATTTGCGA
CGGCGCGTGCAGGGCCAGACTGGAGGTGGCAACGCCAATCAGCAACGACTGTTTGCCCGCCAGTTGTTGT
GCCACGCGGTTGGGAATGTAATTCAGCTCCGCCATCGCCGCTTCCACTTTTTCCCGCGTTTTCGCAGAAA
CGTGGCTGGCCTGGTTCACCACGCGGGAAACGGTCTGATAAGAGACACCGGCATACTCTGCGACATCGTA
TAACGTTACTGGTTTCACATTCACCACCCTGAATTGACTCTCTTCCGGGCGCTATCATGCCATACCGCGA
AAGGTTTTGCGCCATTCGATGGTGTCCGGGATCTCGACGCTCTCCCTTATGCGACTCCTGCATTAGGAAG
CAGCCCAGTAGTAGGTTGAGGCCGTTGAGCACCGCCGCCGCAAGGAATGGTGCATGCAAGGAGATGGCGC
CCAACAGTCCCCCGGCCACGGGGCCTGCCACCATACCCACGCCGAAACAAGCGCTCATGAGCCCGAAGTG
GCGAGCCCGATCTTCCCCATCGGTGATGTCGGCGATATAGGCGCCAGCAACCGCACCTGTGGCGCCGGTG
ATGCCGGCCACGATGCGTCCGGCGTAGAGGATCGAGATCTCGATCCCGCGAAATTAATACGACTCACTAT
AGGGGAATTGTGAGCGGATAACAATTCCCCTCTAGAAATAATTTTGTTTAACTTTAAGAAGGAGATATAC
CATGGGCAGCAGCCATCATCATCATCATCACCATCATCATCATAGCAGCGGCATGATTAAAGTAAAGACT
CTGACCGGCAAGGAAATTGAGATCGACATCGAACCGACCGACACCATCGATCGTATCAAAGAACGTGTGG
AGGAAAAAGAAGGCATTCCTCCGGTTCAGCAGCGTCTCATTTACGCGGGTAAACAGCTTGCAGATGACAA
AACCGCCAAAGATTACAATATCGAGGGCGGTAGCGTACTGCACCTTGTTCTGGCTCTGCGTGGTGGCCAT
ATGAGAGACCGCCTGGCTCTAGTAGCGATCTACACTAGCACTATCAGCGTTATTAGCTGCCGCCGCTGCC
GCCGGTGCTATGGCGCGCCACGCTGCGTTCATACTGTTCCACCACGGTATAATCTTCGTTATGGCTCGTA
ATATCCAGTTTGCGATCAATGTTAAACGCGCCCGGCATCTGCACCGGTTTTTTCGCGCGATAGGTGGTTT
TAAAATCCGCCAGATAGCGGCCGCCATCTTTCAGGCGCAGCGCCATTTTAATATCGCCTTTCAGCACCAC
ATCTTCCGGATACAGGCGTTCGGTGCTCGCTTCCCAGCCCATCGTTTTTTTCTGCATCACCGGGCCATCC
GGCGGAAAGTTGGTGCCGCGCAGTTTCACTTTATAAATCAGGGTGCCATCTTCCAGGCTCGTATCTTGCG
CCACGCTCACCGCGCCGCCATCTTCAAAGTTCATCACGCGTTCCCATTTAAAGCCTTCCGGAAAGCTCTG
TTTCCAATAATCCGGAATATCCGCCGGATGTTTGGTAAACGCGCGGCTGCCATACATAAACTGCGGGCTC
AGAATATCCCAGCTAAACGGCAGCGGGCCGCCTTTGGTCACGCGCAGTTTCGCGGTCTGCGTGCCTTCAT
ACGGGCGGCCTTCGCCTTCGCCTTCAATTTCAAATTCATGGCCGTTCATGCTGCCTTCCATGTGCACTTT
AAAGCGCATAAATTCTTTAATCACCGCTTCGGTGCTATCCATCTAGTATTTCTCCTCTTTCTCTAGTATG
TGTACACAACATACGGCCGGAAGCATAAAGTGTAAAGCCTGGGGTGCCTAATGAGTGAGCTAACTCACAT
TAATTGCGTTGCGCTCACTGCCCGCTTTCCAGTCGGGAAACCTGTCGTGCCAGCTGCATTAATGAATCGG
CCAACGCGCGGGGAGAGGCGGTTTGCGTATTGGGTCTCAGGATCCGGAGGTGAAGGACTGAACGATATTT
TTGAGGCGCAAAAAATTGAGTGGCATGAATAATCTCGAGCACCACCACCACCACCACTGAGATCCGGCTG
CTAACAAAGCCCGAAAGGAAGCTGAGTTGGCTGCTGCCACCGCTGAGCAATAACTAGCATAACCCCTTGG
GGCCTCTAAACGGGTCTTGAGGGGTTTTTTGCTGAAAGGAGGAACTATATCCGGATTGGCGAATGGG
[124 nt withheld, positions 5038-5161]
C
[91 nt withheld, positions 5163-5253]
A
[49 nt withheld, positions 5255-5303]
CCTTTGACGTTGGAGTCCACGTTCTTT
[37 nt withheld, positions 5331-5367]
ACCCTATCTCGGTCTATTCTTTTGATTTATAAGGGATTTTACCGATTTCGGCCTATTGGTTAAAAAATGA
GCTGATTTAACAAAAATTTAACGCGAATTTTAACAAAATATTAACGCTTACAATTTAGGTGGCACTTTTC
GGGGAAATGTGCGCGGAACCCCTATTTGTTTATTTTTCTAAATACATTCAAATATGTATCCGCTCATGAA
TTAATTCTTAGAAAAACTCATCGAGCATCAAATGAAACTGCAATTTATTCATATCAGGATTATCAATACC
ATATTTTTGAAAAAGCCGTTTCTGTAATGAAGGAGAAAACTCACCGAGGCAGTTCCATAGGATGGCAAGA
TCCTGGTATCGGTCTGCGATTCCGACTCGTCCAACATCAATACAACCTATTAATTTCCCCTCGTCAAAAA
TAAGGTTATCAAGTGAGAAATCACCATGAGTGACGACTGAATCCGGTGAGAATGGCAAAAGTTTATGCAT
TTCTTTCCAGACTTGTTCAACAGGCCAGCCATTACGCTCGTCATCAAAATCACTCGCATCAACCAAACCG
TTATTCATTCGTGATTGCGCCTGAGCGAGACGAAATACGCGATCGCTGTTAAAAGGACAATTACAAACAG
GAATCGAATGCAACCGGCGCAGGAACACTGCCAGCGCATCAACAATATTTTCACCTGAATCAGGATATTC
TTCTAATACCTGGAATGCTGTTTTCCCGGGGATCGCAGTGGTGAGTAACCATGCATCATCAGGAGTACGG
ATAAAATGCTTGATGGTCGGAAGAGGCATAAATTCCGTCAGCCAGTTTAGTCTGACCATCTCATCTGTAA
CATCATTGGCAACGCTACCTTTGCCATGTTTCAGAAACAACTCTGGCGCATCGGGCTTCCCATACAATCG
ATAGATTGTCGCACCTGATTGCCCGACATTATCGCGAGCCCATTTATACCCATATAAATCAGCATCCATG
TTGGAATTTAATCGCGGCCTAGAGCAAGACGTTTCCCGTTGAATATGGCTCATAACACCCCTTGTATTAC
TGTTTATGTAAGCAGACAGTTTTATTGTTCATGACCAAAATCCCTTAACGTGAGTTTTCGTTCCACTGAG
CGTCAGACCCCGTAGAAAAGATCAAAGGATCTTC
Features (pLannotate 1.2.2; 24 found; start..end, strand, type, name):
      1..589     +  rep_origin     ori: high-copy-number ColE1/pMB1/pBR322/pUC origin of replication
    775..914     -  misc_feature   bom: basis of mobility region from pBR322
   1016..1207    -  CDS            rop: Rop protein, which maintains plasmids at low copy number; rop
   1224..1604    +  CDS            YPB1_ECOLX: Protein predicted: Swiss-Prot protein existence level 4. From Escherichia coli.
   1676..1967    -  CDS            TcR (fragment): tetracycline efflux protein; tet; confers resistance to tetracycline
   1982..2003    -  protein_bind   CAP binding site: CAP binding activates transcription in the presence of cAMP. E. coli catabolite activator protein
   2016..3098    -  CDS            lacI: lac repressor; lacI; The lac repressor binds to the lac operator to inhibit transcription in E. coli. This inhibition can be relieved by adding lactose or isopropyl-β-D-thiogalactopyranoside (IPTG).
   3099..3176    -  promoter       lacI promoter: lacI
   3184..3463    -  CDS            TcR (fragment): tetracycline efflux protein; tet; confers resistance to tetracycline
   3485..3503    +  promoter       T7 promoter: promoter for bacteriophage T7 RNA polymerase
   3504..3528    +  protein_bind   lac operator: The lac repressor binds to the lac operator to inhibit transcription in E. coli. This inhibition can be relieved by adding lactose or isopropyl-β-D-thiogalactopyranoside (IPTG). lac repressor encoded by lacI
   3543..3565    +  RBS            RBS: efficient ribosome binding site from bacteriophage T7 gene 10 (Olins and Rangwala, 1989)
   3584..3600    +  CDS            capTEV™ (fragment): composite tag for in vivo biotinylation, TEV protease cleavage, and 6xHis tagging
   3623..3847    +  CDS            ned-8: NEDD8_CAEEL - Experimental evidence at protein level: Swiss-Prot protein existence level 1. Ubiquitin-like protein which plays an important role in cell cycle control and embryogenesis. Covalent attachment to its substrates requires prior activation by the E1 complex uba-3-ula-1 and linkage to the E2 enzyme ubc-12. Attachment of ned-8 to cullins activates their associated E3 ubiquitin ligase activity, and thus promotes polyubiquitination and proteasomal degradation of cyclins and other regulatory proteins. From Caenorhabditis elegans.
   3918..4580    -  CDS            mScarlet: mScarlet is a basic (constitutively fluorescent) red fluorescent protein published in 2016, derived from synthetic construct. It has moderate acid sensitivity.
   4627..4656    -  promoter       lac promoter: promoter for the E. coli lac operon
   4671..4692    -  protein_bind   CAP binding site: CAP binding activates transcription in the presence of cAMP. E. coli catabolite activator protein
   4705..4794    -  CDS            lacI (fragment): lac repressor; lacI; The lac repressor binds to the lac operator to inhibit transcription in E. coli. This inhibition can be relieved by adding lactose or isopropyl-β-D-thiogalactopyranoside (IPTG).
   4870..4887    +  CDS            9xHis (fragment): 9xHis affinity tag
   4897..4946    +  CDS            SET1 (fragment): solubility-enhancement tag derived from T7 phage gene 10B
   4954..5001    +  terminator     T7 terminator: transcription terminator for bacteriophage T7 RNA polymerase
   5038..5396    +  rep_origin     f1 ori (sequence partly withheld): f1 bacteriophage origin of replication; arrow indicates direction of (+) strand synthesis
   5519..5576    +  promoter       AmpR promoter (fragment): bla
   5585..6400    -  CDS            KanR: aminoglycoside phosphotransferase; aph(3')-Ia; confers resistance to kanamycin in bacteria or G418 (Geneticin®) in eukaryotes
