[The description below was written by a language model from this plasmid's Addgene catalogue record and pLannotate feature annotations shown in this document.]
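Description:
p366_DG is an empty bacterial expression backbone derived from pET28b that has been domesticated for Golden Gate assembly. It replicates in E. coli from a ColE1/pBR322-type origin accompanied by the bom region and the rop gene, which keeps copy number low, as the record states. It is selected with kanamycin through an aminoglycoside phosphotransferase (KanR) gene. An f1 origin is also present. The short tetracycline-resistance fragments in the annotation appear to be backbone remnants rather than functional markers.

The expression cassette follows the standard pET layout. A T7 promoter with an adjacent lac operator and the T7 gene 10 ribosome binding site drives transcription, a T7 terminator ends it, and a plasmid-borne lacI gene provides repression that IPTG relieves in hosts supplying T7 RNA polymerase. The reading frame opens with a His10 tag followed by bdNEDD8, a ubiquitin-like module that the automated annotation matches to a nematode NEDD8 homologue. According to the record, an Avi tag lies on the C-terminal side; it is a short peptide that serves as a substrate for site-specific biotinylation, though the feature table does not label it explicitly. The table does mark a short His-tag fragment downstream of the cloning site, probably residual pET28b sequence.

Between the two tags sits a reverse-oriented dropout cassette with its own lac promoter and CAP site expressing a red fluorescent protein, described by the depositor as mScarlet3, flanked by BsaI sites. Golden Gate insertion of a coding sequence replaces this cassette and destroys the BsaI sites, so correct clones are recognised by loss of red colour. The resulting fusion protein carries an N-terminal His10-bdNEDD8 for affinity purification and a C-terminal Avi tag. The vector belongs to a suite of pre-assembled pET28b Golden Gate vectors for protein engineering and expression.
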