Addgene plasmid #234687: p366_DG
Purpose: (Empty Backbone) Golden gate domesticated pET28b with His10-bdNEDD8 and Avi tag
Depositing lab: Matthew Wohlever. Depositing organization: University of Pittsburgh (University, School of Medicine, and Cancer Institute). Publication: A suite of pre-assembled, pET28b-based Golden Gate vectors for efficient protein engineering and expression. Gaur D, Wohlever ML. Protein Sci. 2025 Apr;34(4):e70106. doi: 10.1002/pro.70106. PubMed 40130802.
Backbone
  Vector backbone: pET28b
  Vector type: Bacterial Expression
  Tag / fusion protein: His10-bdNEDD8 (N terminal on backbone); Avi tag (C terminal on backbone)
Growth in bacteria
  Bacterial resistance: Kanamycin, 50 μg/mL
  Growth temperature: 37°C
  Growth strain: DH5alpha
  Copy number: Low Copy
Gene/Insert
  Gene/Insert name: None
  Mutation: No
  Tag / fusion protein: His10-bdNEDD8 (N terminal on backbone); Avi tag (C terminal on backbone)
Terms and licenses: Academic/Nonprofit Terms; Industry Terms: Not Available to Industry
Depositor comments: The construct features an N-terminal His10 tag followed by bdNEDD8. The C-terminus includes an Avi tag. BsaI recognition sites flank mScarlet3 to enable easy visualization of successful cloning through loss of red color. 5' Cloning Site: BsaI (destroyed), 3' Cloning Site: BsaI (destroyed).
How to cite: p366_DG was a gift from Matthew Wohlever (Addgene plasmid # 234687 ; http://n2t.net/addgene:234687 ; RRID:Addgene_234687)
